>Addgene plasmid #116622 | pHAGE-PTEN-G251V | addgene full sequence | sequence record 252765 | Addgene NGS Result
GTCCCCAGCGGAAAGTCCCTTGTAGCAAGCTCGATATCAGCAGTTCTTGAAGTACTCCGGATGCAGCTCT
CGGGCCACGTGATGAAATGCTAGGCGGCTGTCAAACCTCCACTCTAACACTTCTCTCTCCGGGTCATCCA
TCCCATGCAGGCTCACAGGGTGTAACAAGCTGGTGTTCTCTCCTTTATTGGCCTCTTCTACCTTATCTGG
CTCAACTGGTACTAGCTTGTAGCACCATCCAAAGGTCAGTGGATATCTGACCCCTGGCCCTGGTGTGTAG
TTCTGCTAATCAGGGAAGTAGCCTTGTGTGTGGTAGATCCACAGATCAAGGATATCTTGTCTTCTTTGGG
AGTGAATTAGCCCTTCCAACTACTAAGTTTGTAGTACATATTTAACAAATACAATTTCTTTAAAATGAAA
ATAATTCAGAGGAATCACAGGTTTAGAGTAAATGAAACCACAGGTAATTGGCAGTGGTAATAGGGTATGG
GGTGGGAAGTTTGGGATGATTTTGGTTAGCTTGAGTTATCCAGTTGATCCAGACATGATAAGATACATTG
ATGAGTTTGGACAAACCACAACTAGAATGCAGTGAAAAAAATGCTTTATTTGTGAAATTCGTAATCATGT
CATAGCTGTTTCCTGTGTGAAATTGTTATCCGCTCACAATTCCACACAACATACGAGCCGGAAGCATAAA
GTGTAAAGCCTGGGGTGCCTAATGAGTGAGCTAACTCACATTAATTGCGTTGCGCTCACTGCCCGCTTTC
CAGTCGGGAAACCTGTCGTGCCACGGGGAGCTTTTTGCAAAAGCCTAGGCCTCCAAAAAAGCCTCCTCAC
TACTTCTGGAATAGCTCAGAGGCCGAGGCGGCCTCGGCCTCTGCATAAATAAAAAAAATTAGTCAGCCAT
GAGCTTGCTGCATTAATGAATCGGCCAACGCGCGGGGAGAGGCGGTTTGCGTATTGGGCGCTCTTCCGCT
TCCTCGCTCACTGACTCGCTGCGCTCGGTCGTTCGGCTGCGGCGAGCGGTATCAGCTCACTCAAAGGCGG
TAATACGGTTATCCACAGAATCAGGGGATAACGCAGGAAAGAACATGTGAGCAAAAGGCCAGCAAAAGGC
CAGGAACCGTAAAAAGGCCGCGTTGCTGGCGTTTTTCCATAGGCTCCGCCCCCCTGACGAGCATCACAAA
AATCGACGCTCAAGTCAGAGGTGGCGAAACCCGACAGGACTATAAAGATACCAGGCGTTTCCCCCTGGAA
GCTCCCTCGTGCGCTCTCCTGTTCCGACCCTGCCGCTTACCGGATACCTGTCCGCCTTTCTCCCTTCGGG
AAGCGTGGCGCTTTCTCATAGCTCACGCTGTAGGTATCTCAGTTCGGTGTAGGTCGTTCGCTCCAAGCTG
GGCTGTGTGCACGAACCCCCCGTTCAGCCCGACCGCTGCGCCTTATCCGGTAACTATCGTCTTGAGTCCA
ACCCGGTAAGACACGACTTATCGCCACTGGCAGCAGCCACTGGTAACAGGATTAGCAGAGCGAGGTATGT
AGGCGGTGCTACAGAGTTCTTGAAGTGGTGGCCTAACTACGGCTACACTAGAAGAACAGTATTTGGTATC
TGCGCTCTGCTGAAGCCAGTTACCTTCGGAAAAAGAGTTGGTAGCTCTTGATCCGGCAAACAAACCACCG
CTGGTAGCGGTGGTTTTTTTGTTTGCAAGCAGCAGATTACGCGCAGAAAAAAAGGATCTCAAGAAGATCC
TTTGATCTTTTCTACGGGGTCTGACGCTCAGTGGAACGAAAACTCACGTTAAGGGATTTTGGTCATGAGA
TTATCAAAAAGGATCTTCACCTAGATCCTTTTAAATTAAAAATGAAGTTTTAAATCAATCTAAAGTATAT
ATGAGTAAACTTGGTCTGACAGTTACCAATGCTTAATCAGTGAGGCACCTATCTCAGCGATCTGTCTATT
TCGTTCATCCATAGTTGCCTGACTCCCCGTCGTGTAGATAACTACGATACGGGAGGGCTTACCATCTGGC
CCCAGTGCTGCAATGATACCGCGAGACCCACGCTCACCGGCTCCAGATTTATCAGCAATAAACCAGCCAG
CCGGAAGGGCCGAGCGCAGAAGTGGTCCTGCAACTTTATCCGCCTCCATCCAGTCTATTAATTGTTGCCG
GGAAGCTAGAGTAAGTAGTTCGCCAGTTAATAGTTTGCGCAACGTTGTTGCCATTGCTACAGGCATCGTG
GTGTCACGCTCGTCGTTTGGTATGGCTTCATTCAGCTCCGGTTCCCAACGATCAAGGCGAGTTACATGAT
CCCCCATGTTGTGCAAAAAAGCGGTTAGCTCCTTCGGTCCTCCGATCGTTGTCAGAAGTAAGTTGGCCGC
AGTGTTATCACTCATGGTTATGGCAGCACTGCATAATTCTCTTACTGTCATGCCATCCGTAAGATGCTTT
TCTGTGACTGGTGAGTACTCAACCAAGTCATTCTGAGAATAGTGTATGCGGCGACCGAGTTGCTCTTGCC
CGGCGTCAACACGGGATAATACCGCGCCACATAGCAGAACTTTAAAAGTGCTCATCATTGGAAAACGTTC
TTCGGGGCGAAAACTCTCAAGGATCTTACCGCTGTTGAGATCCAGTTCGATGTAACCCACTCGTGCACCC
AACTGATCTTCAGCATCTTTTACTTTCACCAGCGTTTCTGGGTGAGCAAAAACAGGAAGGCAAAATGCCG
CAAAAAAGGGAATAAGGGCGACACGGAAATGTTGAATACTCATACTCTTCCTTTTTCAATATTATTGAAG
CATTTATCAGGGTTATTGTCTCATGAGCGGATACATATTTGAATGTATTTAGAAAAATAAACAAATAGGG
GTTCCGCGCACATTTCCCCGAAAAGTGCCACCTGACGTCTAAGAAACCATTATTATCATGACATTAACCT
ATAAAAATAGGCGTATCACGAGGCCCTTTCGTCTTCAAGAATGATCTAGCCCTTTCCTTAATTAACCCGG
GCCTCTCACTCTCTGATATTCATTTCTTTGCAAGTTATAAATACTGAATAATAAGATGACATGAACTACT
ACTGCTAGAGATTTTCCACACTGACTAAAAGGGTCTGAGGGATCTCTAGTTACCAGAGTCACACAACAGA
CGGGCACACACTACTTGAAGCACTCAAGGCAAGCTTTATTGAGGCTTAAGCAGTGGGTTCCCTAGTTAGC
CAGAGAGCTCCCAGGCTCAGATCTGGTCTAACCAGAGAGACCCAGTACAGGCAAAAAGCAGCTGCTTATA
TGCAGGATCTGAGGGCTCGCCACTCCCCAGTCCCGCCCAGGCCACGCCTCCCTGGAAA
Features (pLannotate 1.2.2; 12 found; start..end, strand, type, name):
      1..368     -  LTR            3' LTR (fragment): 3' long terminal repeat (LTR) from HIV-1
    536..619     -  polyA_signal   SV40 poly(A) signal (fragment): SV40 polyadenylation signal
    653..669     -  protein_bind   lac operator: The lac repressor binds to the lac operator to inhibit transcription in E. coli. This inhibition can be relieved by adding lactose or isopropyl-β-D-thiogalactopyranoside (IPTG). lac repressor encoded by lacI
    677..707     -  promoter       lac promoter: promoter for the E. coli lac operon
    722..743     -  protein_bind   CAP binding site: CAP binding activates transcription in the presence of cAMP. E. coli catabolite activator protein
    756..793     -  CDS            lacI (fragment): lac repressor; lacI; The lac repressor binds to the lac operator to inhibit transcription in E. coli. This inhibition can be relieved by adding lactose or isopropyl-β-D-thiogalactopyranoside (IPTG).
    818..911     -  rep_origin     SV40 ori (fragment): SV40 origin of replication
    917..971     -  CDS            lacI (fragment): lac repressor; lacI; The lac repressor binds to the lac operator to inhibit transcription in E. coli. This inhibition can be relieved by adding lactose or isopropyl-β-D-thiogalactopyranoside (IPTG).
   1154..1742    -  rep_origin     ori: high-copy-number ColE1/pMB1/pBR322/pUC origin of replication
   1913..2773    -  CDS            AmpR: β-lactamase; bla; confers resistance to ampicillin, carbenicillin, and related antibiotics
   2774..2878    -  promoter       AmpR promoter: bla
   3083..3340    -  LTR            5' LTR (truncated): truncated 5' long terminal repeat (LTR) from HIV-1
