[The description below was written by a language model from this plasmid's Addgene catalogue record and pLannotate feature annotations shown in this document.]
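Description:
pHAGE-PTEN-G251V is a lentiviral expression plasmid built on the pHAGE backbone and carrying human PTEN with the G251V amino-acid substitution. The open reading frame was introduced by Gateway recombination. It was deposited as part of a large effort to functionally annotate somatic mutations found in cancer, and its stated purpose is lentiviral expression of this PTEN variant, so that the mutant can be stably delivered into mammalian cells and compared functionally with other alleles. PTEN is a well-known tumour suppressor phosphatase, but the record does not say what effect G251V has on its activity.

The available feature table comes from a sequence record of only 3,348 nt and covers the plasmid backbone rather than the payload. It shows the bacterial maintenance elements: a high-copy ColE1/pUC-type origin and the β-lactamase gene with its own promoter, which fits the catalogued ampicillin selection and high copy number. The table also lists a fragment of the HIV-1 3' LTR and a truncated 5' LTR, the repeats that flank the transferred viral genome and are needed for reverse transcription and integration. The remaining annotations are backbone remnants: partial SV40 poly(A) signal and SV40 origin sequences, a lac promoter, operator and CAP site, and short lacI fragments. No PTEN coding sequence, internal promoter, packaging signal, RRE, cPPT, WPRE, epitope tag or mammalian selection marker is annotated in this record. The promoter driving PTEN, and any reporter or selectable marker in the transfer cassette, therefore cannot be stated from the information given.
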