Addgene plasmid #116622: pHAGE-PTEN-G251V
Purpose: Lentiviral expression of PTEN G251V
Depositing lab: Gordon Mills & Kenneth Scott. Publication: Systematic Functional Annotation of Somatic Mutations in Cancer. Ng PK, Li J, Jeong KJ, Shao S, Chen H, Tsang YH, Sengupta S, Wang Z, Bhavana VH, Tran R, Soewito S, Minussi DC, Moreno D, Kong K, Dogruluk T, Lu H, Gao J, Tokheim C, Zhou DC, Johnson AM, Zeng J, Ip CKM, Ju Z, Wester M, Yu S, Li Y, Vellano CP, Schultz N, Karchin R, Ding L, Lu Y, Cheung LWT, Chen K, Shaw KR, Meric-Bernstam F, Scott KL, Yi S, Sahni N, Liang H, Mills GB. Cancer Cell. 2018 Mar 12;33(3):450-462.e10. doi: 10.1016/j.ccell.2018.01.021. PubMed 29533785.
Backbone
  Vector backbone: pHAGE
  Vector type: Lentiviral
Growth in bacteria
  Bacterial resistance: Ampicillin, 100 μg/mL
  Growth temperature: 37°C
  Growth strain: Stbl3
  Copy number: High Copy
Gene/Insert
  Gene/Insert name: PTEN
  Species: H. sapiens (human)
  Mutation: G251V
  Entrez Gene: PTEN (a.k.a. 10q23del, BZS, CWS1, DEC, GLM2, MHAM, MMAC1, PTEN1, PTENbeta, TEP1)
  Cloning method: Gateway Cloning
Terms and licenses: Academic/Nonprofit Terms; Industry Terms: Not Available to Industry
How to cite: pHAGE-PTEN-G251V was a gift from Gordon Mills & Kenneth Scott (Addgene plasmid # 116622)
