>Addgene plasmid #116622 | pHAGE-PTEN-G251V | depositor partial sequence | sequence record 219497 | insert
ATGACAGCCATCATCAAAGAGATCGTTAGCAGAAACAAAAGGAGATATCAAGAGGATGGATTCGACTTAG
ACTTGACCTATATTTATCCAAACATTATTGCTATGGGATTTCCTGCAGAAAGACTTGAAGGCGTATACAG
GAACAATATTGATGATGTAGTAAGGTTTTTGGATTCAAAGCATAAAAACCATTACAAGATATACAATCTT
TGTGCTGAAAGACATTATGACACCGCCAAATTTAATTGCAGAGTTGCACAATATCCTTTTGAAGACCATA
ACCCACCACAGCTAGAACTTATCAAACCCTTTTGTGAAGATCTTGACCAATGGCTAAGTGAAGATGACAA
TCATGTTGCAGCAATTCACTGTAAAGCTGGAAAGGGACGAACTGGTGTAATGATATGTGCATATTTATTA
CATCGGGGCAAATTTTTAAAGGCACAAGAGGCCCTAGATTTCTATGGGGAAGTAAGGACCAGAGACAAAA
AGGGAGTAACTATTCCCAGTCAGAGGCGCTATGTGTATTATTATAGCTACCTGTTAAAGAATCATCTGGA
TTATAGACCAGTGGCACTGTTGTTTCACAAGATGATGTTTGAAACTATTCCAATGTTCAGTGGCGGAACT
TGCAATCCTCAGTTTGTGGTCTGCCAGCTAAAGGTGAAGATATATTCCTCCAATTCAGGACCCACACGAC
GGGAAGACAAGTTCATGTACTTTGAGTTCCCTCAGCCGTTACCTGTGTGTGTTGATATCAAAGTAGAGTT
CTTCCACAAACAGAACAAGATGCTAAAAAAGGACAAAATGTTTCACTTTTGGGTAAATACATTCTTCATA
CCAGGACCAGAGGAAACCTCAGAAAAAGTAGAAAATGGAAGTCTATGTGATCAAGAAATCGATAGCATTT
GCAGTATAGAGCGTGCAGATAATGACAAGGAATATCTAGTACTTACTTTAACAAAAAATGATCTTGACAA
AGCAAATAAAGACAAAGCCAACCGATACTTTTCTCCAAATTTTAAGGTGAAGCTGTACTTCACAAAAACA
GTAGAGGAGCCGTCAAATCCAGAGGCTAGCAGTTCAACTTCTGTAACACCAGATGTTAGTGACAATGAAC
CTGATCATTATAGATATTCTGACACCACTGACTCTGATCCAGAGAATGAACCTTTTGATGAAGATCAGCA
TACACAAATTACAAAAGTCTGA
